>Addgene plasmid #66212 | ADORA3-Tango | addgene full sequence | sequence record 485939 | Addgene NGS Result
GTTTCCTTGCTGTTTGACAGATTGAGACTGAGCTTGTTCCTTATGATATAAAAGATATCCAGGTATATAG
CACACATGACCACCAGCGGGATAAATATCCAAGTCAGAAAGCTGAAGTAAACCATATAATCCATTCGCAT
CACGGATACAAACTGACAACTCAGGAAAGTAACGTTCCGGTGGTATTCAGATGTCAGCTTCATGTTCCAC
CCAAACATAGGGGTCAGGCCCACCAAGAAGCTAACAAGCCAACACAGGCCCAGAGCCAGCCATATTCTGC
GGTGGGTGGTAACCCGCTTATACCGCACAGTCAACTTGACGCGCAGGTACCGATCAACAGCGATAGCCAG
AAGGCTCATAATGCTGGCGTGCGTGAAGATCAGCAGCAGACAAGTCATGAACAAGCAGGAGTAAAAATGG
ATTGTGATCCCGAGACTGACCACTATGGCCAGAGGCATTACCAACACACCCACAGCAATGTCGGCCAGTG
CCAGTGACACAATAAAATAAAATGTTGTAGTCTGGAGACTTGGATTCAACTTGACCACACATATAACCAG
GACATTCCCCACAATAGCGCACAGACCAATGAATATCTCCATAGTGATGTATGTAACGTTAGCCAGAGAC
AAGGCGGTAGAGTTGTTTGGCATATCGATGCTGGCGTCATCATCGTCCTTGTAGTCGGCGAATACCAGGC
AGAAGATGTAGCTCAGGGCGATGATCGTCTTCATGGTGGCGCGGCCGCCACTGTGCTGGATATCTGCAGA
ATTCCACCACACTGGACTAGTGGATCCGAGCTCGGTACCAAGCTTAAGTTTAAACGCTAGCCAGCTTGGG
TCTCCCTATAGTGAGTCGTATTAATTTCGATAAGCCAGTAAGCAGTGGGTTCTCTAGTTAGCCAGAGAGC
TCTGCTTATATAGACCTCCCACCGTACACGCCTACCGCCCATTTGCGTCAATGGGGCGGAGTTGTTACGA
CATTTTGGAAAGTCCCGTTGATTTTGGTGCCAAAACAAACTCCCATTGACGTCAATGGGGTGGAGACTTG
GAAATCCCCGTGAGTCAAACCGCTATCCACGCCCATTGATGTACTGCCAAAACCGCATCACCATGGTAAT
AGCGATGACTAATACGTAGATGTACTGCCAAGTAGGAAAGTCCCATAAGGTCATGTACTGGGCATAATGC
CAGGCGGGCCATTTACCGTCATTGACGTCAATAGGGGGCGTACTTGGCATATGATACACTTGATGTACTG
CCAAGTGGGCAGTTTACCGTAAATACTCCACCCATTGACGTCAATGGAAAGTCCCTATTGGCGTTACTAT
GGGAACATACGTCATTATTGACGTCAATGGGCGGGGGTCGTTGGGCGGTCAGCCAGGCGGGCCATTTACC
GTAAGTTATGTAACGCGGAACTCCATATATGGGCTATGAACTAATGACCCCGTAATTGATTACTATTAAT
AACTAGTCAATAATCAATGTCAACGCGTATATCTGGCCCGTACATCGCGAAGCAGCGCAAAACGCCTAAC
CCTAAGCAGATTCTTCATGCAATTGTCGGTCAAGCCTTGCCTTGTTGTAGCTTAAATTTTGCTCGCGCAC
TACTCAGCGACCTCCAACACACAAGCAGGGAGCAGATACTGGCTTAACTATGCGGCATCAGAGCAGATTG
TACTGAGAGTGCACCATAGGGGATCGGGAGATCTCCCGATCCGTCGACGTCAGGTGGCACTTTTCGGGGA
AATGTGCGCGGAACCCCTATTTGTTTATTTTTCTAAATACATTCAAATATGTATCCGCTCATGAGACAAT
AACCCTGATAAATGCTTCAATAATATTGAAAAAGGAAGAGTATGAGTATTCAACATTTCCGTGTCGCCCT
TATTCCCTTTTTTGCGGCATTTTGCCTTCCTGTTTTTGCTCACCCAGAAACGCTGGTGAAAGTAAAAGAT
GCTGAAGATCAGTTGGGTGCACGAGTGGGTTACATCGAACTGGATCTCAACAGCGGTAAGATCCTTGAGA
GTTTTCGCCCCGAAGAACGTTTTCCAATGATGAGCACTTTTAAAGTTCTGCTATGTGGCGCGGTATTATC
CCGTATTGACGCCGGGCAAGAGCAACTCGGTCGCCGCATACACTATTCTCAGAATGACTTGGTTGAGTAC
TCACCAGTCACAGAAAAGCATCTTACGGATGGCATGACAGTAAGAGAATTATGCAGTGCTGCCATAACCA
TGAGTGATAACACTGCGGCCAACTTACTTCTGACAACGATCGGAGGACCGAAGGAGCTAACCGCTTTTTT
GCACAACATGGGGGATCATGTAACTCGCCTTGATCGTTGGGAACCGGAGCTGAATGAAGCCATACCAAAC
GACGAGCGTGACACCACGATGCCTGTAGCAATGGCAACAACGTTGCGCAAACTATTAACTGGCGAACTAC
TTACTCTAGCTTCCCGGCAACAATTAATAGACTGGATGGAGGCGGATAAAGTTGCAGGACCACTTCTGCG
CTCGGCCCTTCCGGCTGGCTGGTTTATTGCTGATAAATCTGGAGCCGGTGAGCGTGGGTCTCGCGGTATC
ATTGCAGCACTGGGGCCAGATGGTAAGCCCTCCCGTATCGTAGTTATCTACACGACGGGGAGTCAGGCAA
CTATGGATGAACGAAATAGACAGATCGCTGAGATAGGTGCCTCACTGATTAAGCATTGGTAACTGTCAGA
CCAAGTTTACTCATATATACTTTAGATTGATTTAAAACTTCATTTTTAATTTAAAAGGATCTAGGTGAAG
ATCCTTTTTGATAATCTCATGACCAAAATCCCTTAACGTGAGTTTTCGTTCCACTGAGCGTCAGACCCCG
TAGAAAAGATCAAAGGATCTTCTTGAGATCCTTTTTTTCTGCGCGTAATCTGCTGCTTGCAAACAAAAAA
ACCACCGCTACCAGCGGTGGTTTGTTTGCCGGATCAAGAGCTACCAACTCTTTTTCCGAAGGTAACTGGC
TTCAGCAGAGCGCAGATACCAAATACTGTTCTTCTAGTGTAGCCGTAGTTAGGCCACCACTTCAAGAACT
CTGTAGCACCGCCTACATACCTCGCTCTGCTAATCCTGTTACCAGTGGCTGCTGCCAGTGGCGATAAGTC
GTGTCTTACCGGGTTGGACTCAAGACGATAGTTACCGGATAAGGCGCAGCGGTCGGGCTGAACGGGGGGT
TCGTGCACACAGCCCAGCTTGGAGCGAACGACCTACACCGAACTGAGATACCTACAGCGTGAGCTATGAG
AAAGCGCCACGCTTCCCGAAGGGAGAAAGGCGGACAGGTATCCGGTAAGCGGCAGGGTCGGAACAGGAGA
GCGCACGAGGGAGCTTCCAGGGGGAAACGCCTGGTATCTTTATAGTCCTGTCGGGTTTCGCCACCTCTGA
CTTGAGCGTCGATTTTTGTGATGCTCGTCAGGGGGGCGGAGCCTATGGAAAAACGCCAGCAACGCGGCCT
TTTTACGGTTCCTGGCCTTTTGCTGGCCTTTTGCTCACATGTTCTTTCCTGCGTTATCCCCTGATTCTGT
GGATAACCGTATTACCGCCTTTGAGTGAGCTGATACCGCTCGCCGCAGCCGAACGACCGAGCGCAGCGAG
TCAGTGAGCGAGGAAGCGGAAGAGCGCCCAATACGCAAACCGCCTCTCCCCGCGCGTTGGCCGATTCATT
AATGCAGCTGGCACGACAGGTTTCCCGACTGGAAAGCGGGCAGTGAGCGCAACGCAATTAATGTGAGTTA
GCTCACTCATTAGGCACCCCAGGCTTTACACTTTATGCTTCCGGCTCGTATGTTGTGTGGAATTGTGAGC
GGATAACAATTTCACACAGGAAACAGCTATGACCATGATTACGCCAAGCTCTAGCTAGAGGTCGACGGTA
TACAGACATGATAAGATACATTGATGAGTTTGGACAAACCACAACTAGAATGCAGTGAAAAAAATGCTTT
ATTTGTGAAATTTGTGATGCTATTGCTTTATTTGTAACCATTATAAGCTGCAATAAACAAGTTGGGGTGG
GCGAAGAACTCCAGCATGAGATCCCCGCGCTGGAGGATCATCCAGCCGGCGTCCCGGAAAACGATTCCGA
AGCCCAACCTTTCATAGAAGGCGGCGGTGGAATCGAAATCTCGTGATGGCAGGTTGGGCGTCGCTTGGTC
GGTCATTTCGAACCCCAGAGTCCCGCTCAGAAGAACTCGTCAAGAAGGCGATAGAAGGCGATGCGCTGCG
AATCGGGAGCGGCGATACCGTAAAGCACGAGGAAGCGGTCAGCCCATTCGCCGCCAAGCTCTTCAGCAAT
ATCACGGGTAGCCAACGCTATGTCCTGATAGCGGTCCGCCACACCCAGCCGGCCACAGTCGATGAATCCA
GAAAAGCGGCCATTTTCCACCATGATATTCGGCAAGCAGGCATCGCCATGGGTCACGACGAGATCCTCGC
CGTCGGGCATGCGCGCCTTGAGCCTGGCGAACAGTTCGGCTGGCGCGAGCCCCTGATGCTCTTCGTCCAG
ATCATCCTGATCGACAAGACCGGCTTCCATCCGAGTACGTGCTCGCTCGATGCGATGTTTCGCTTGGTGG
TCGAATGGGCAGGTAGCCGGATCAAGCGTATGCAGCCGCCGCATTGCATCAGCCATGATGGATACTTTCT
CGGCAGGAGCAAGGTGAGATGACAGGAGATCCTGCCCCGGCACTTCGCCCAATAGCAGCCAGTCCCTTCC
CGCTTCAGTGACAACGTCGAGCACAGCTGCGCAAGGAACGCCCGTCGTGGCCAGCCACGATAGCCGCGCT
GCCTCGTCCTGCAGTTCATTCAGGGCACCGGACAGGTCGGTCTTGACAAAAAGAACCGGGCGCCCCTGCG
CTGACAGCCGGAACACGGCGGCATCAGAGCAGCCGATTGTCTGTTGTGCCCAGTCATAGCCGAATAGCCT
CTCCACCCAAGCGGCCGGAGAACCTGCGTGCAATCCATCTTGTTCAATCATGCGAAACGATCCTCATCCT
GTCTCTTGATCAGATCCGAAAATGGATATACAAGCTCCCGGGAGCTTTTTGCAAAAGCCTAGGCCTCCAA
AAAAGCCTCCTCACTACTTCTGGAATAGCTCAGAGGCAGAGGCGGCCTCGGCCTCTGCATAAATAAAAAA
AATTAGTCAGCCATGGGGCGGAGAATGGGCGGAACTGGGCGGAGTTAGGGGCGGGATGGGCGGAGTTAGG
GGCGGGACTATGGTTGCTGACTAATTGAGATGCATGCTTTGCATACTTCTGCCTGCTGGGGAGCCTGGGG
ACTTTCCACACCTGGTTGCTGACTAATTGAGATGCATGCTTTGCATACTTCTGCCTGCTGGGGAGCCTGG
GGACTTTCCACACCCTAACTGACACACATTCCACAGAATTAATTCGCGTTAAATTTTTGTTAAATCAGCT
CATTTTTTAACCAATAGGCCGAAATCGGCAAAATCCCTTATAAATCAAAAGAATAGACCGAGATAGGGT
[37 nt withheld, positions 5530-5566]
AAAGAACGTGGACTCCAACGTCAAAGG
[49 nt withheld, positions 5594-5642]
T
[91 nt withheld, positions 5644-5734]
G
[124 nt withheld, positions 5736-5859]
GGGGATACCCCCTAGAGCCCCAGCTGGTTCTTTCCGCCTCAGAAGCCATAGAGCCCACCGCATCCCCAGC
ATGCCTGCTATTGTCTTCCCAATCCTCCCCCTTGCTGTCCTGCCCCACCCCACCCCCCAGAATAGAATGA
CACCTACTCAGACAATGCGATGCAATTTCCTCATTTTATTAGGAAAGGACAGTGGGAGTGGCACCTTCCA
GGGTCAAGGAAGGCACGGGGGAGGGGCAAACAACAGATGGCTGGCAACTAGAAGGCACAGTCGAGGCTGA
TCAGCGGGTTTAAACGGGCCCTCTAGACTACCCACCGTACTCGTCAATTCCAAGGGCATCGGTAAACATC
TGCTCAAACTCGAAGTCGGCCATATCCAGAGCGCCGTAGGGGGCGGAGTCGTGGGGGGTAAATCCCGGAC
CCGGGGAATCCCCGTCCCCCAACATGTCCAGATCGAAATCGTCTAGCGCGTCGGCATGCGCCATCGCCAC
GTCCTCGCCGTCTAAGTGGAGCTCGTCCCCCAGGCTGACATCGGTCGGGGGGGCCGTCGACAGTCTGCGC
GTGTGTCCCGCGGGGAGAAAGGACAGGCGCGGAGCCGCCAGCCCCGCCTCTTCGGGGGCGTCGTCGTCCG
GGAGATCGAGCAGGCCCTCGATGGTAGACCCGTAATTGTTTTTCGTACGCGCGCGGCTGTACGCGGACCC
ACTTTCACATTTAAGTTGTTTTTCTAATCCGCATATGATCAATTCAAGGCCGAATAAGAAGGCTGGCTCT
GCACCTTGGTGATCAAATAATTCGATAGCTTGTCGTAATAATGGCGGCATACTATCAGTAGTAGGTGTTT
CCCTTTCTTCTTTAGCGACTTGATGCTCTTGATCTTCCAATACGCAACCTAAAGTAAAATGCCCCACAGC
GCTGAGTGCATATAATGCATTCTCTAGTGAAAAACCTTGTTGGCATAAAAAGGCTAATTGATTTTCGAGA
GTTTCATACTGTTTTTCTGTAGGCCGTGTACCTAAATGTACTTTTGCTCCATCGCGATGACTTAGTAAAG
CACATCTAAAACTTTTAGCGTTATTACGTAAAAAATCTTGCCAGCTTTCCCCTTCTAAAGGGCAAAAGTG
AGTATGGTGCCTATCTAACATCTCAATGGCTAAGGCGTCGAGCAAAGCCCGCTTATTTTTTACATGCCAA
TACAATGTAGGCTGCTCTACACCTAGCTTCTGGGCGAGTTTACGGGTTGTTAAACCTTCGATTCCGACCT
CATTAAGCAGCTCTAATGCGCTGTTAATCACTTTACTTTTATCTAATCTTAGCTGGAAGTACAGGTTCTC
ACCGGTCGATGAAGTGTCCTTGGCCAGGGAGGAGCTGGCGGTGGTGCAGGACTCATCTTGGGGACCCAGG
CTGGGTGGGGTGCGTCCACCGGTATCGATCTCTGAATTCTTTTCGATGCTCGTATCCAGGCTATCAGATG
GGTGGCATACGACACAGGCTTTCAGAATCAGCAGGTAGGTTTCCTTAAACTTTTTAATCTTGTAAGCATA
CACTATGGGATTCATCATACTATTTGCGTGGCTCAAAAGTATTCCCATGTAGAGTACCAGCTGCGGCACC
TCTCCGTTAAAATAAATGATACAGTTGATAATGGACAGTGGCAGCCAACTCAGAGCGAAAAGAAAGAGCA
CCAGGAAGAGGCTCTTAGCAGTCTTGAATTCGCGCCCATAAAAGGCACCA
Features (pLannotate 1.2.2; 23 found; start..end, strand, type, name):
    666..686     -  CDS            3xFLAG (fragment): three tandem FLAG® epitope tags
    845..863     -  promoter       T7 promoter: promoter for bacteriophage T7 RNA polymerase
    879..912     -  LTR            5' LTR (truncated) (fragment): truncated 5' long terminal repeat (LTR) from HIV-1
    908..1111    -  promoter       CMV promoter: human cytomegalovirus (CMV) immediate early promoter
   1112..1491    -  enhancer       CMV enhancer: human cytomegalovirus immediate early enhancer
   1646..1698    +  misc_feature   bom (fragment): basis of mobility region from pBR322
   1757..1861    +  promoter       AmpR promoter: bla
   1862..2722    +  CDS            AmpR: β-lactamase; bla; confers resistance to ampicillin, carbenicillin, and related antibiotics
   2893..3481    +  rep_origin     ori: high-copy-number ColE1/pMB1/pBR322/pUC origin of replication
   3664..3756    +  CDS            lacI (fragment): lac repressor; lacI; The lac repressor binds to the lac operator to inhibit transcription in E. coli. This inhibition can be relieved by adding lactose or isopropyl-β-D-thiogalactopyranoside (IPTG).
   3769..3790    +  protein_bind   CAP binding site: CAP binding activates transcription in the presence of cAMP. E. coli catabolite activator protein
   3805..3835    +  promoter       lac promoter: promoter for the E. coli lac operon
   3843..3859    +  protein_bind   lac operator: The lac repressor binds to the lac operator to inhibit transcription in E. coli. This inhibition can be relieved by adding lactose or isopropyl-β-D-thiogalactopyranoside (IPTG). lac repressor encoded by lacI
   3932..4053    -  polyA_signal   SV40 poly(A) signal: SV40 polyadenylation signal
   4048..4206    -  CDS            ble (fragment): BLE_KLEPN - Experimental evidence at protein level: Swiss-Prot protein existence level 1. Binding protein with a strong affinity to the bleomycin family of antibiotics. Binds to CL990; an antimitotic-antibiotic compound. From Klebsiella pneumoniae.
   4230..5021    -  CDS            neo: KKA2_KLEPN - Also known as kan, nptII. Experimental evidence at protein level: Swiss-Prot protein existence level 1. Resistance to kanamycin, neomycin, paromomycin, ribostamycin, butirosin and gentamicin B. From Klebsiella pneumoniae.
   5088..5417    -  promoter       SV40 promoter: SV40 enhancer and early promoter
   5431..5859    -  rep_origin     f1 ori (sequence partly withheld): f1 bacteriophage origin of replication; arrow indicates direction of (+) strand synthesis
   5880..5901    -  promoter       SV40 promoter (fragment): SV40 enhancer and early promoter
   5905..6129    -  polyA_signal   bGH poly(A) signal: bovine growth hormone polyadenylation signal
   6170..6403    -  CDS            VP16 AD: transcriptional activation domain of herpes simplex virus protein VP16 (Triezenberg et al., 1988; Cousens et al., 1989); UL48
   6555..7168    -  CDS            TetR (fragment): tetracycline repressor TetR; tetR from transposon Tn10; TetR binds to the tetracycline operator tetO to inhibit transcription. This inhibition can be relieved by adding tetracycline or doxycycline.
   7289..653     -  CDS            ADORA3 (across the origin): AA3R_HUMAN - Experimental evidence at protein level: Swiss-Prot protein existence level 1. [Isoform 2]: Receptor for adenosine. The activity of this receptor is mediated by G proteins which inhibits adenylyl cyclase (PubMed:8234299). From Homo sapiens (Human).
