[The description below was written by a language model from this plasmid's Addgene catalogue record and pLannotate feature annotations shown in this document.]
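Description:
ADORA3-Tango is a mammalian expression plasmid from the PRESTO-Tango GPCR collection, built on an "empty Tango" backbone that derives from pcDNA3.1(+). It is propagated in E. coli as a high-copy plasmid through a ColE1/pUC-type origin with ampicillin selection (AmpR), and it also carries an f1 origin. For selection in mammalian cells, an SV40 promoter drives a neomycin phosphotransferase gene terminated by an SV40 poly(A) signal, which allows G418 selection. The small lacI, ble, bom and HIV LTR fragments flagged in the annotation appear to be short backbone remnants or partial matches rather than functional parts.

The payload is a single CMV enhancer/promoter-driven open reading frame ending at a bGH poly(A) signal. It begins with an N-terminal FLAG epitope supplied by the backbone, followed by the human adenosine A3 receptor (ADORA3) coding sequence and then the TetR and VP16 activation domain segments that together make up the tTA transcriptional activator. The feature table leaves a short unannotated stretch between the receptor and TetR. In the Tango design this region normally holds the linker elements, including a protease cleavage site, but the record does not itemise them.

The stated purpose is transcriptional readout of arrestin translocation. Agonist activation of the receptor recruits arrestin, which leads to release of tTA and activation of a tTA-responsive reporter supplied separately. This gives a G protein-independent readout of receptor activation suited to parallel screening of ligands across the GPCRome. The depositor notes that the restriction site downstream of tTA may be XbaI rather than XhoI in most vectors of this series.
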