Addgene plasmid #66212: ADORA3-Tango
Purpose: Expression of G protein-coupled receptors for PRESTO-Tango: parallel receptorome expression and screening via transcriptional output, with transcriptional activation following arrestin translocation
Depositing lab: Bryan Roth. Depositing organization: University of North Carolina at Chapel Hill. Publication: PRESTO-Tango as an open-source resource for interrogation of the druggable human GPCRome. Kroeze WK, Sassano MF, Huang XP, Lansu K, McCorvy JD, Giguere PM, Sciaky N, Roth BL. Nat Struct Mol Biol. 2015 May;22(5):362-9. doi: 10.1038/nsmb.3014. Epub 2015 Apr 20. PubMed 25895059.
Backbone
  Vector backbone: empty Tango
  Backbone size w/o insert (bp): 6632
  Vector type: Mammalian Expression
  Selectable markers: Neomycin (select with G418)
Growth in bacteria
  Bacterial resistance: Ampicillin, 100 μg/mL
  Growth temperature: 37°C
  Growth strain: DH5alpha
  Copy number: High Copy
Gene/Insert
  Gene/Insert name: ADORA3
  Species: H. sapiens (human)
  Insert size (bp): 1041
  Entrez Gene: ADORA3 (a.k.a. A3AR)
  Promoter: CMV
  Tag / fusion protein: FLAG (N terminal on backbone)
  Cloning method: Restriction Enzyme; 5′ cloning site NotI (not destroyed); 3′ cloning site XhoI (unknown if destroyed)
  Sequencing primers: 5′ CMV-F; 3′ Tet-R
Terms and licenses: Academic/Nonprofit Terms; Industry Terms: Not Available to Industry
Depositor comments: Please note: Most of the PRESTO-Tango vectors do not contain the XhoI cut site downstream of the tTA sequence and instead carry an XbaI site. If you need to perform an XhoI digest we recommend sequencing with a forward primer at the C-terminus of tTA to determine which of the two sites is present. Suggested primer: 5-gagctccacttagacggcgagg-3. Original backbone was pcDNA3.1(+). These plasmids were generated as part of the Illuminating the Druggable Genome (IDG) program sponsored by the NIH Common Fund. The goal of this program is to identify, gather, and distribute information and resources for proteins that currently are not well-studied yet belong to commonly drug-targeted protein families: protein kinases, non-olfactory G-protein coupled receptors (GPCRs), and ion channels. The IDG program is designed to develop fundamental research tools for understudied proteins, elucidate their function, and disseminate the IDG-related resources and data to the greater scientific community.
How to cite: ADORA3-Tango was a gift from Bryan Roth (Addgene plasmid # 66212 ; http://n2t.net/addgene:66212 ; RRID:Addgene_66212)
