>Addgene plasmid #66212 | ADORA3-Tango | depositor partial sequence | sequence record 113037 | empty Tango
GACGGATCGGGAGATCTCCCGATCCCCTATGGTGCACTCTCAGTACAATCTGCTCTGATGCCGCATAGTT
AAGCCAGTATCTGCTCCCTGCTTGTGTGTTGGAGGTCGCTGAGTAGTGCGCGAGCAAAATTTAAGCTACA
ACAAGGCAAGGCTTGACCGACAATTGCATGAAGAATCTGCTTAGGGTTAGGCGTTTTGCGCTGCTTCGCG
ATGTACGGGCCAGATATACGCGTTGACATTGATTATTGACTAGTTATTAATAGTAATCAATTACGGGGTC
ATTAGTTCATAGCCCATATATGGAGTTCCGCGTTACATAACTTACGGTAAATGGCCCGCCTGGCTGACCG
CCCAACGACCCCCGCCCATTGACGTCAATAATGACGTATGTTCCCATAGTAACGCCAATAGGGACTTTCC
ATTGACGTCAATGGGTGGAGTATTTACGGTAAACTGCCCACTTGGCAGTACATCAAGTGTATCATATGCC
AAGTACGCCCCCTATTGACGTCAATGACGGTAAATGGCCCGCCTGGCATTATGCCCAGTACATGACCTTA
TGGGACTTTCCTACTTGGCAGTACATCTACGTATTAGTCATCGCTATTACCATGGTGATGCGGTTTTGGC
AGTACATCAATGGGCGTGGATAGCGGTTTGACTCACGGGGATTTCCAAGTCTCCACCCCATTGACGTCAA
TGGGAGTTTGTTTTGGCACCAAAATCAACGGGACTTTCCAAAATGTCGTAACAACTCCGCCCCATTGACG
CAAATGGGCGGTAGGCGTGTACGGTGGGAGGTCTATATAAGCAGAGCTCTCTGGCTAACTAGAGAACCCA
CTGCTTACTGGCTTATCGAAATTAATACGACTCACTATAGGGAGACCCAAGCTGGCTAGCGTTTAAACTT
AAGCTTGGTACCGAGCTCGGATCCACTAGTCCAGTGTGGTGGAATTCTGCAGATATCCAGCACAGTGGCG
GCCGCGCCACCATGAAGACGATCATCGCCCTGAGCTACATCTTCTGCCTGGTATTCGCCGACTACAAGGA
CGATGATGACGCCAGCATCGATACCGGTGGACGCACCCCACCCAGCCTGGGTCCCCAAGATGAGTCCTGC
ACCACCGCCAGCTCCTCCCTGGCCAAGGACACTTCATCGACCGGTGAGAACCTGTACTTCCAGCTAAGAT
TAGATAAAAGTAAAGTGATTAACAGCGCATTAGAGCTGCTTAATGAGGTCGGAATCGAAGGTTTAACAAC
CCGTAAACTCGCCCAGAAGCTAGGTGTAGAGCAGCCTACATTGTATTGGCATGTAAAAAATAAGCGGGCT
TTGCTCGACGCCTTAGCCATTGAGATGTTAGATAGGCACCATACTCACTTTTGCCCTTTAGAAGGGGAAA
GCTGGCAAGATTTTTTACGTAATAACGCTAAAAGTTTTAGATGTGCTTTACTAAGTCATCGCGATGGAGC
AAAAGTACATTTAGGTACACGGCCTACAGAAAAACAGTATGAAACTCTCGAAAATCAATTAGCCTTTTTA
TGCCAACAAGGTTTTTCACTAGAGAATGCATTATATGCACTCAGCGCTGTGGGGCATTTTACTTTAGGTT
GCGTATTGGAAGATCAAGAGCATCAAGTCGCTAAAGAAGAAAGGGAAACACCTACTACTGATAGTATGCC
GCCATTATTACGACAAGCTATCGAATTATTTGATCACCAAGGTGCAGAGCCAGCCTTCTTATTCGGCCTT
GAATTGATCATATGCGGATTAGAAAAACAACTTAAATGTGAAAGTGGGTCCGCGTACAGCCGCGCGCGTA
CGAAAAACAATTACGGGTCTACCATCGAGGGCCTGCTCGATCTCCCGGACGACGACGCCCCCGAAGAGGC
GGGGCTGGCGGCTCCGCGCCTGTCCTTTCTCCCCGCGGGACACACGCGCAGACTGTCGACGGCCCCCCCG
ACCGATGTCAGCCTGGGGGACGAGCTCCACTTAGACGGCGAGGACGTGGCGATGGCGCATGCCGACGCGC
TAGACGATTTCGATCTGGACATGTTGGGGGACGGGGATTCCCCGGGTCCGGGATTTACCCCCCACGACTC
CGCCCCCTACGGCGCTCTGGATATGGCCGACTTCGAGTTTGAGCAGATGTTTACCGATGCCCTTGGAATT
GACGAGTACGGTGGGTAGCTCGAGTCTAGAGGGCCCGTTTAAACCCGCTGATCAGCCTCGACTGTGCCTT
CTAGTTGCCAGCCATCTGTTGTTTGCCCCTCCCCCGTGCCTTCCTTGACCCTGGAAGGTGCCACTCCCAC
TGTCCTTTCCTAATAAAATGAGGAAATTGCATCGCATTGTCTGAGTAGGTGTCATTCTATTCTGGGGGGT
GGGGTGGGGCAGGACAGCAAGGGGGAGGATTGGGAAGACAATAGCAGGCATGCTGGGGATGCGGTGGGCT
CTATGGCTTCTGAGGCGGAAAGAACCAGCTGGGGCTCTAGGGGGTATCCCC
[124 nt withheld, positions 2502-2625]
C
[91 nt withheld, positions 2627-2717]
A
[49 nt withheld, positions 2719-2767]
CCTTTGACGTTGGAGTCCACGTTCTTT
[37 nt withheld, positions 2795-2831]
ACCCTATCTCGGTCTATTCTTTTGATTTATAAGGGATTTTGCCGATTTCGGCCTATTGGTTAAAAAATGA
GCTGATTTAACAAAAATTTAACGCGAATTAATTCTGTGGAATGTGTGTCAGTTAGGGTGTGGAAAGTCCC
CAGGCTCCCCAGCAGGCAGAAGTATGCAAAGCATGCATCTCAATTAGTCAGCAACCAGGTGTGGAAAGTC
CCCAGGCTCCCCAGCAGGCAGAAGTATGCAAAGCATGCATCTCAATTAGTCAGCAACCATAGTCCCGCCC
CTAACTCCGCCCATCCCGCCCCTAACTCCGCCCAGTTCCGCCCATTCTCCGCCCCATGGCTGACTAATTT
TTTTTATTTATGCAGAGGCCGAGGCCGCCTCTGCCTCTGAGCTATTCCAGAAGTAGTGAGGAGGCTTTTT
TGGAGGCCTAGGCTTTTGCAAAAAGCTCCCGGGAGCTTGTATATCCATTTTCGGATCTGATCAAGAGACA
GGATGAGGATCGTTTCGCATGATTGAACAAGATGGATTGCACGCAGGTTCTCCGGCCGCTTGGGTGGAGA
GGCTATTCGGCTATGACTGGGCACAACAGACAATCGGCTGCTCTGATGCCGCCGTGTTCCGGCTGTCAGC
GCAGGGGCGCCCGGTTCTTTTTGTCAAGACCGACCTGTCCGGTGCCCTGAATGAACTGCAGGACGAGGCA
GCGCGGCTATCGTGGCTGGCCACGACGGGCGTTCCTTGCGCAGCTGTGCTCGACGTTGTCACTGAAGCGG
GAAGGGACTGGCTGCTATTGGGCGAAGTGCCGGGGCAGGATCTCCTGTCATCTCACCTTGCTCCTGCCGA
GAAAGTATCCATCATGGCTGATGCAATGCGGCGGCTGCATACGCTTGATCCGGCTACCTGCCCATTCGAC
CACCAAGCGAAACATCGCATCGAGCGAGCACGTACTCGGATGGAAGCCGGTCTTGTCGATCAGGATGATC
TGGACGAAGAGCATCAGGGGCTCGCGCCAGCCGAACTGTTCGCCAGGCTCAAGGCGCGCATGCCCGACGG
CGAGGATCTCGTCGTGACCCATGGCGATGCCTGCTTGCCGAATATCATGGTGGAAAATGGCCGCTTTTCT
GGATTCATCGACTGTGGCCGGCTGGGTGTGGCGGACCGCTATCAGGACATAGCGTTGGCTACCCGTGATA
TTGCTGAAGAGCTTGGCGGCGAATGGGCTGACCGCTTCCTCGTGCTTTACGGTATCGCCGCTCCCGATTC
GCAGCGCATCGCCTTCTATCGCCTTCTTGACGAGTTCTTCTGAGCGGGACTCTGGGGTTCGAAATGACCG
ACCAAGCGACGCCCAACCTGCCATCACGAGATTTCGATTCCACCGCCGCCTTCTATGAAAGGTTGGGCTT
CGGAATCGTTTTCCGGGACGCCGGCTGGATGATCCTCCAGCGCGGGGATCTCATGCTGGAGTTCTTCGCC
CACCCCAACTTGTTTATTGCAGCTTATAATGGTTACAAATAAAGCAATAGCATCACAAATTTCACAAATA
AAGCATTTTTTTCACTGCATTCTAGTTGTGGTTTGTCCAAACTCATCAATGTATCTTATCATGTCTGTAT
ACCGTCGACCTCTAGCTAGAGCTTGGCGTAATCATGGTCATAGCTGTTTCCTGTGTGAAATTGTTATCCG
CTCACAATTCCACACAACATACGAGCCGGAAGCATAAAGTGTAAAGCCTGGGGTGCCTAATGAGTGAGCT
AACTCACATTAATTGCGTTGCGCTCACTGCCCGCTTTCCAGTCGGGAAACCTGTCGTGCCAGCTGCATTA
ATGAATCGGCCAACGCGCGGGGAGAGGCGGTTTGCGTATTGGGCGCTCTTCCGCTTCCTCGCTCACTGAC
TCGCTGCGCTCGGTCGTTCGGCTGCGGCGAGCGGTATCAGCTCACTCAAAGGCGGTAATACGGTTATCCA
CAGAATCAGGGGATAACGCAGGAAAGAACATGTGAGCAAAAGGCCAGCAAAAGGCCAGGAACCGTAAAAA
GGCCGCGTTGCTGGCGTTTTTCCATAGGCTCCGCCCCCCTGACGAGCATCACAAAAATCGACGCTCAAGT
CAGAGGTGGCGAAACCCGACAGGACTATAAAGATACCAGGCGTTTCCCCCTGGAAGCTCCCTCGTGCGCT
CTCCTGTTCCGACCCTGCCGCTTACCGGATACCTGTCCGCCTTTCTCCCTTCGGGAAGCGTGGCGCTTTC
TCATAGCTCACGCTGTAGGTATCTCAGTTCGGTGTAGGTCGTTCGCTCCAAGCTGGGCTGTGTGCACGAA
CCCCCCGTTCAGCCCGACCGCTGCGCCTTATCCGGTAACTATCGTCTTGAGTCCAACCCGGTAAGACACG
ACTTATCGCCACTGGCAGCAGCCACTGGTAACAGGATTAGCAGAGCGAGGTATGTAGGCGGTGCTACAGA
GTTCTTGAAGTGGTGGCCTAACTACGGCTACACTAGAAGAACAGTATTTGGTATCTGCGCTCTGCTGAAG
CCAGTTACCTTCGGAAAAAGAGTTGGTAGCTCTTGATCCGGCAAACAAACCACCGCTGGTAGCGGTTTTT
TTGTTTGCAAGCAGCAGATTACGCGCAGAAAAAAAGGATCTCAAGAAGATCCTTTGATCTTTTCTACGGG
GTCTGACGCTCAGTGGAACGAAAACTCACGTTAAGGGATTTTGGTCATGAGATTATCAAAAAGGATCTTC
ACCTAGATCCTTTTAAATTAAAAATGAAGTTTTAAATCAATCTAAAGTATATATGAGTAAACTTGGTCTG
ACAGTTACCAATGCTTAATCAGTGAGGCACCTATCTCAGCGATCTGTCTATTTCGTTCATCCATAGTTGC
CTGACTCCCCGTCGTGTAGATAACTACGATACGGGAGGGCTTACCATCTGGCCCCAGTGCTGCAATGATA
CCGCGAGACCCACGCTCACCGGCTCCAGATTTATCAGCAATAAACCAGCCAGCCGGAAGGGCCGAGCGCA
GAAGTGGTCCTGCAACTTTATCCGCCTCCATCCAGTCTATTAATTGTTGCCGGGAAGCTAGAGTAAGTAG
TTCGCCAGTTAATAGTTTGCGCAACGTTGTTGCCATTGCTACAGGCATCGTGGTGTCACGCTCGTCGTTT
GGTATGGCTTCATTCAGCTCCGGTTCCCAACGATCAAGGCGAGTTACATGATCCCCCATGTTGTGCAAAA
AAGCGGTTAGCTCCTTCGGTCCTCCGATCGTTGTCAGAAGTAAGTTGGCCGCAGTGTTATCACTCATGGT
TATGGCAGCACTGCATAATTCTCTTACTGTCATGCCATCCGTAAGATGCTTTTCTGTGACTGGTGAGTAC
TCAACCAAGTCATTCTGAGAATAGTGTATGCGGCGACCGAGTTGCTCTTGCCCGGCGTCAATACGGGATA
ATACCGCGCCACATAGCAGAACTTTAAAAGTGCTCATCATTGGAAAACGTTCTTCGGGGCGAAAACTCTC
AAGGATCTTACCGCTGTTGAGATCCAGTTCGATGTAACCCACTCGTGCACCCAACTGATCTTCAGCATCT
TTTACTTTCACCAGCGTTTCTGGGTGAGCAAAAACAGGAAGGCAAAATGCCGCAAAAAAGGGAATAAGGG
CGACACGGAAATGTTGAATACTCATACTCTTCCTTTTTCAATATTATTGAAGCATTTATCAGGGTTATTG
TCTCATGAGCGGATACATATTTGAATGTATTTAGAAAAATAAACAAATAGGGGTTCCGCGCACATTTCCC
CGAAAAGTGCCACCTGACGTC
