>Addgene plasmid #66212 | ADORA3-Tango | depositor partial sequence | sequence record 478519 | ADORA3 Tango
CTTGGTACCGAGCTCGGATCCACTAGTCCAGTGTGGTGGAATTCTGCAGATATCCAGCACAGTGGCGGCC
GCGCCACCATGAAGACGATCATCGCCCTGAGCTACATCTTCTGCCTGGTATTCGCCGACTACAAGGACGA
TGATGACGCCAGCATCGATATGCCAAACAACTCTACCGCCTTGTCTCTGGCTAACGTTACATACATCACT
ATGGAGATATTCATTGGTCTGTGCGCTATTGTGGGGAATGTCCTGGTTATATGTGTGGTCAAGTTGAATC
CAAGTCTCCAGACTACAACATTTTATTTTATTGTGTCACTGGCACTGGCCGACATTGCTGTGGGTGTGTT
GGTAATGCCTCTGGCCATAGTGGTCAGTCTCGGGATCACAATCCATTTTTACTCCTGCTTGTTCATGACT
TGTCTGCTGCTGATCTTCACGCACGCCAGCATTATGAGCCTTCTGGCTATCGCTGTTGATCGGTACCTGC
GCGTCAAGTTGACTGTGCGGTATAAGCGGGTTACCACCCACCGCAGAATATGGCTGGCTCTGGGCCTGTG
TTGGCTTGTTAGCTTCTTGGTGGGCCTGACCCCTATGTTTGGGTGGAACATGAAGCTGACATCTGAATAC
CACCGGAACGTTACTTTCCTGAGTTGTCAGTTTGTATCCGTGATGCGAATGGATTATATGGTTTACTTCA
GCTTTCTGACTTGGATATTTATCCCGCTGGTGGTCATGTGTGCTATATACCTGGATATCTTTTATATCAT
AAGGAACAAGCTCAGTCTCAATCTGTCAAACAGCAAGGAAACTGGTGCCTTTTATGGGCGCGAATTCAAG
ACTGCTAAGAGCCTCTTCCTGGTGCTCTTTCTTTTCGCTCTGAGTTGGCTGCCACTGTCCATTATCAACT
GTATCATTTATTTTAACGGAGAGGTGCCGCAGCTGGTACTCTACATGGGAATACTTTTGAGCCACGCAAA
TAGTATGATGAATCCCATAGTGTATGCTTACAAGATTAAAAAGTTTAAGGAAACCTACCTGCTGATTCTG
AAAGCCTGTGTCGTATGCCACCCATCTGATAGCCTGGATACGAGCATCGAAAAGAATTCAGAGATCGATA
CCGGTGGACGCACCCCACCCAGCCTGGGTCCCCAAGATGAGTCCTGCACCACCGCCAGCTCCTCCCTGGC
CAAGGACACTTCATCGACCGGTGAGAACCTGTACTTCCAGCTAAGATTAGATAAAAGTAAAGTGATTAAC
AGCGCATTAGAGCTGCTTAATGAGGTCGGAATCGAAGGTTTAACAACCCGTAAACTCGCCCAGAAGCTAG
GTGTAGAGCAGCCTACATTGTATTGGCATGTAAAAAATAAGCGGGCTTTGCTCGACGCNTTANCCATTGA
GATGTTAGATAGGCACCATACTCACTTTTGCCCTTTAGAAGGGGAAAGCTGGCAAGATTTTTTACGTAAT
AACGCTAAAAGTTTTAGATGTGCTTTACTAAGTCATCGCGATGGAGCAAAAGTACATTTAGGTACACGGC
CTACAGAAAAACAGTATGAAACTCTCGAAAATCAATTAGCCTTTTTATGCCAACAAGGTTTTTCACTAGA
GAATGCATTATATGCACTCAGCGCTGTGGGGCATTTTACTTTAGGTTGCGTATTGGAAGATCAAGAGCAT
CAAGTCGCTAAAGAAGAAAGGGAAACACCTACTACTGATAGTATGCCGCCATTATTACGACAAGCTATCG
AATTATTTGATCACCAAGGTGCAGAGCCAGCCTTCTTATTCGGCCTTGAATTGATCATATGCGGATTAGA
AAAACAACTTAAATGTGAAAGTGGGTCCGCGTACAGCCGCGCGCGTACGAAAAACAATTACGGGTCTACC
ATCGAGGGCCTGCTCGATCTCCCGGACGACGACGCCCCCGAAGAGGCGGGGCTGGCGGCTCCGCGCCTGT
CCTTTCTCCCCGCGGGACACACGCGCAGACTGTCGACGGCCCCCCCGACCGATGTCAGCCTGGGGGACGA
GCTCCACTTAGACGGCGAGGACGTGGCGATGGCGCATGCCGACGCGCTAGACGATTTCGATCTGGACATG
TTGGGGGACGGGGATTCCCCGGGTCCGGGATTTACCCCCCACGACTCCGCCCCCTACGGCGCTCTGGATA
TGGCCGACTTCGAGTTTGAGCAGATGTTTACCGATGCCCTTGGAATTGACGAGTACGGTGGGTAGTCTAG
