>Addgene plasmid #66212 | ADORA3-Tango | analyzer sequence | sequence record 113038
ATGCCAAATAACAGCACTGCACTGTCCCTTGCTAATGTCACATACATCACTATGGAGATCTTCATCGGCC
TGTGCGCTATTGTGGGGAATGTCCTTGTGATCTGTGTAGTGAAACTGAACCCCAGCCTGCAAACCACCAC
CTTTTACTTTATCGTGAGCCTCGCACTCGCTGACATCGCTGTGGGAGTGCTGGTGATGCCCCTGGCCATC
GTGGTATCTCTGGGGATCACTATCCATTTTTATTCATGCTTGTTTATGACTTGTCTGCTTCTGATTTTCA
CACACGCCTCTATCATGTCTCTGCTGGCTATCGCAGTGGACAGATATCTTCGGGTGAAGCTCACCGTCAG
GTTCCGCATCCCTGGCTTGCCAGGGTGCATCCTCTCCTTCCAGCTGAAAGTGTGTTTCTTGCCAGTGATG
TGGCTGTTCATCCTCCTGAGTCTCGCACTGATCTCTGATGCTATGGTAATGGACGAAAAAGTTAAGCGCT
CCTTCGTACTGGATACGGCCTCAGCCATTTGTAACTACAACGCCCATTATAAAAATCACCCAAAATACTG
GTGCCGAGGATATTTCAGGGACTACTGTAACATTATCGCTTTCTCCCCCAACTCAACCAACCACGTGGCG
CTGCGAGATACCGGAAATCAGCTCATCGTTACCATGAGTTGCCTTACCAAGGAGGATACAGGGTGGTATT
GGTGCGGCATTCAGCGCGACTTCGCACGGGATGATATGGACTTTACCGAACTGATTGTAACTGATGACAA
AGGCACACTTGCAAATGATTTCTGGTCTGGTAAGGACCTGAGCGGCAACAAGACCAGATCTTGTAAGGCG
CCCAAGGTCGTGCGAAAGGCCGATCGGTCCCGCACCAGTATCCTGATCATTTGCATTCTGATAACCGGAC
TGGGAATCATTTCCGTAATCTCTCACCTCACGAAAAGACGGAGATCCCAGAGGAACAGACGAGTTGGTAA
TACACTTAAGCCATTTAGTCGCGTGCTGACACCAAAGGAGATGGCTCCTACGGAGCAGATG
