>Addgene plasmid #66212 | ADORA3-Tango Sequencing Result | analyzer sequence | sequence record 119781
CTCTCTGGCTAACTAGAGAACCCACTGCTTACTGGCTTATCGAAATTAATACGACCCTTTATAGGGAGAC
CCAAGCTGGCTAGCGTTTAAACTTAAGCTTGGTACCGAGCTCGGATCCACTAGTCCAGTGTGGTGGAATT
CTGCAGATATCCAGCACAGTGGCGGCCGCGCCACCATGAAGACGATCATCGCCCTGAGCTACATCTTCTG
CCTGGTATTCGCCGACTACAAGGACGATGATGACGCCAGCATCGATATGCCAAATAACAGCACTGCACTG
TCCCTTGCTAATGTCACATACATCACTATGGAGATCTTCATCGGCCTGTGCGCTATTGTGGGGAATGTCC
TTGTGATCTGTGTAGTGAAACTGAACCCCAGCCTGCAAACCACCACCTTTTACTTTATCGTGAGCCTCGC
ACTCGCTGACATCGCTGTGGGAGTGCTGGTGATGCCCCTGGCCATCGTGGTATCTCTGGGGATCACTATC
CATTTTTATTCATGCTTGTTTATGACTTGTCTGCTTCTGATTTTCACACACGCCTCTATCATGTCTCTGC
TGGCTATCGCAGTGGACAGATATCTTCGGGTGAAGCTCACCGTCAGGTTCCGCATCCCTGGCTTGCCAGG
GTGCATCCTCTCCTTCCAGCTGAAAGTGTGTTTCTTGCCAGTGATGTGGCTGTTCATCCTCCTGAGTCTC
GCACTGATCTCTGATGCTATGGTAATGGACGAAAAAGTTAAGCGCTCCTTCGTACTGGATACGGCCTCAG
CCATTTGTAAACTA
